Addgene plasmid #112010: pAAV-hSynapsin1-FLEx-axon-GCaMP6s
Purpose: For cre-dependent enriched expression of GCaMP6s in axons
Depositing lab: Lin Tian. Publication: In vivo measurement of afferent activity with axon-specific calcium imaging. Broussard GJ, Liang Y, Fridman M, Unger EK, Meng G, Xiao X, Ji N, Petreanu L, Tian L. Nat Neurosci. 2018 Sep;21(9):1272-1280. doi: 10.1038/s41593-018-0211-4. Epub 2018 Aug 20. PubMed 30127424.
Backbone
  Vector backbone: pAAV
  Backbone size w/o insert (bp): 5104
  Total vector size (bp): 6514
  Vector type: Mammalian Expression, AAV, Cre/Lox
Growth in bacteria
  Bacterial resistance: Ampicillin, 100 μg/mL
  Growth temperature: 30°C
  Growth strain: NEB Stable
  Copy number: High Copy
Gene/Insert
  Gene/Insert name: axon-GCaMP6s (alt name: GAP43-GCaMP6s)
  Species: Synthetic
  Insert size (bp): 1410
  GenBank ID: MH282425
  Promoter: hSynapsin1
  Tag / fusion protein: GAP43 palmitoylation domain (N terminal on insert)
  Cloning method: Restriction Enzyme; 5′ cloning site BamHI (not destroyed); 3′ cloning site HindIII (not destroyed)
  Sequencing primers: 5′ GAAGGCGCGCTGACGTCACTCGCCG; 3′ CAAATTTTGTAATCCAGAGGTTGATT
Terms and licenses: Academic/Nonprofit Terms; Industry Terms: Not Available to Industry
How to cite: pAAV-hSynapsin1-FLEx-axon-GCaMP6s was a gift from Lin Tian (Addgene plasmid # 112010 ; http://n2t.net/addgene:112010 ; RRID:Addgene_112010) For viral preps, please replace (Addgene plasmid # 112010) in the above sentence with: (Addgene viral prep # 112010-AAV5) or (Addgene viral prep # 112010-AAV9)
