[The description below was written by a language model from this plasmid's Addgene catalogue record and pLannotate feature annotations shown in this document.]
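Description:
pAAV-hSynapsin1-FLEx-axon-GCaMP6s is an adeno-associated virus transfer plasmid for Cre-dependent, neuron-specific expression of an axon-enriched calcium indicator. The expression cassette lies between two AAV2 inverted terminal repeats, which allow the intervening DNA to be packaged into recombinant AAV particles. The plasmid backbone carries a high-copy ColE1/pUC-type origin, an f1 phage origin and an ampicillin resistance gene (β-lactamase with its own promoter) for propagation and selection in E. coli. Short lacZα, lacI and SV40 large T antigen fragments in the annotation appear to be backbone remnants rather than functional parts. The catalogue lists a total size of 6,514 bp, whereas the annotated sequencing record is 6,227 nt. The record does not explain this discrepancy.

Transcription is driven by the human synapsin I promoter, followed by a chimeric β-globin/immunoglobulin intron. The payload is GCaMP6s fused at its N terminus to a short segment of rat GAP43, described as its palmitoylation domain, which enriches the sensor in axons. This coding sequence sits in the antisense orientation relative to the promoter and is flanked by paired lox2272 and loxP sites in the FLEx (double-inverted) arrangement. Without Cre, no productive transcript is made. In Cre-expressing cells, recombination between compatible sites inverts the cassette into the sense orientation, and subsequent excision locks it there. A WPRE downstream enhances transcript stability and expression, and an SV40 polyadenylation signal terminates the message. The construct is intended for imaging calcium activity in the axons of genetically defined, Cre-expressing neuronal populations, such as long-range afferent projections in vivo.
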