Features (pLannotate 1.2.2; 19 found; start..end, strand, type, name):
    233..630     +  promoter       hSyn promoter (fragment): human synapsin I promoter; confers neuron-specific expression (Kügler et al., 2003)
    723..855     +  intron         chimeric intron: chimera between introns from human β-globin and immunoglobulin heavy chain genes
    868..901     -  protein_bind   lox2272: Cre-mediated recombination occurs in the 8-bp core sequence (GGATACTT). lox2272 sites are compatible with each other, but incompatible with loxP or loxN sites (Lee and Saito, 1988). Cre recombinase
    964..997     -  protein_bind   loxP: Cre-mediated recombination occurs in the 8-bp core sequence (GCATACAT). Cre recombinase
   1006..2353    -  CDS            GCaMP6s (fragment): improved fluorescent protein-based calcium sensor (Chen et al., 2013)
   2354..2413    -  CDS            Gap43 (fragment): NEUM_RAT - Experimental evidence at protein level: Swiss-Prot protein existence level 1. This protein is associated with nerve growth. It is a major component of the motile 'growth cones' that form the tips of elongating axons. Plays a role in axonal and dendritic filopodia induction (By similarity). From Rattus norvegicus (Rat).
   2427..2460    +  protein_bind   lox2272: Cre-mediated recombination occurs in the 8-bp core sequence (GGATACTT). lox2272 sites are compatible with each other, but incompatible with loxP or loxN sites (Lee and Saito, 1988). Cre recombinase
   2531..2564    +  protein_bind   loxP: Cre-mediated recombination occurs in the 8-bp core sequence (GCATACAT). Cre recombinase
   2636..3224    +  misc_feature   WPRE: woodchuck hepatitis virus posttranscriptional regulatory element
   3302..3423    -  polyA_signal   SV40 poly(A) signal: SV40 polyadenylation signal
   3446..3514    -  CDS            large T antigen (fragment): large T antigen from SV40 (simian virus 40)
   3585..3718    +  repeat_region  AAV2 ITR: inverted terminal repeat of adeno-associated virus serotype 2 inverted
   3712..3768    -  CDS            lacI (fragment): lac repressor; lacI; The lac repressor binds to the lac operator to inhibit transcription in E. coli. This inhibition can be relieved by adding lactose or isopropyl-β-D-thiogalactopyranoside (IPTG).
   3951..4539    -  rep_origin     ori: high-copy-number ColE1/pMB1/pBR322/pUC origin of replication
   4710..5570    -  CDS            AmpR: β-lactamase; bla; confers resistance to ampicillin, carbenicillin, and related antibiotics
   5571..5675    -  promoter       AmpR promoter: bla
   5728..6156    -  rep_origin     f1 ori (sequence partly withheld): f1 bacteriophage origin of replication; arrow indicates direction of (+) strand synthesis
   6161..3       -  CDS            lacZα (fragment) (across the origin): LacZα fragment of β-galactosidase; lacZ fragment
   6225..130     -  repeat_region  AAV2 ITR (fragment) (across the origin): inverted terminal repeat of adeno-associated virus serotype 2 inverted
>Addgene plasmid #112010 | pAAV-hSynapsin1-FLEx-axon-GCaMP6s | addgene full sequence | sequence record 223364 | Addgene NGS Result
CTGCGCGCTCGCTCGCTCACTGAGGCCGCCCGGGCAAAGCCCGGGCGTCGGGCGACCTTTGGTCGCCCGG
CCTCAGTGAGCGAGCGAGCGCGCAGAGAGGGAGTGGCCAACTCCATCACTAGGGGTTCCTTGTAGTTAAT
GATTAACCCGCCATGCTACTTATCTACGTAGCCATGCTCTAGGAAGATCCGAGCTCCAGTGTGCTGGAAT
TCGCCCTTTTCAGTATTTAAATTGACGACCGACCCCGACCCACTGGACAAGCACCCAACCCCCATTCCCC
AAATTGCGCATCCCCTATCAGAGAGGGGGAGGGGAAACAGGATGCGGCGAGGCGCGTGCGCACTGCCAGC
TTCAGCACCGCGGACAGTGCCTTCGCCCCCGCCTGGCGGCGCGCGCCACCGCCGCCTCAGCACTGAAGGC
GCGCTGACGTCACTCGCCGGTCCCCCGCAAACTCCCCTTCCCGGCCACCTTGGTCGCGTCCGCGCCGCCG
CCGGCCCAGCCGGACCGCACCACGCGAGGCGCGAGATAGGGGGGCACGGGCGCGACCATCTGCGCTGCGG
CGCCGGCGACTCAGCGCTGCCTCAGTCTGCGGTGGGCAGCGGAGGAGTCGTGTCGTGCCTGAGAGCGCAG
CTGTGCTCCTGGGCACCGCGCAGTCCGCCCCCGCGGCTCCTGGCCAGACCACCCCTAGGACCCCCTGCCC
CAAGTCGCAGCCGTTGGATCAGGTAAGTATCAAGGTTACAAGACAGGTTTAAGGAGACCAATAGAAACTG
GGCTTGTCGAGACAGAGAAGACTCTTGCGTTTCTGATAGGCACCTATTGGTCTTACTGACATCCACTTTG
CCTTTCTCTCCACAGGTGATGATCCCCATAACTTCGTATAAAGTATCCTATACGAAGTTATATCAAAATA
GGAAGACCAATGCTTCACCATCGACCCGAATTGCCAAGCATCACCATCGACACATAACTTCGTATAATGT
ATGCTATACGAAGTTATACTAGTTTACTTCGCTGTCATCATTTGTACAAACTCTTCGTAGTTTACCTGAC
CATCCCCATCGATGTCTGCTTCCCTGATCATTTCATCAACCTCTTCATCTGTTAACTTCTCTCCAAGGTT
TGTCATCACGTGGCGAAGCTCTGCTGCACTGATGTAGCCATTGCCATCCTTATCAAACACACCGAACGCT
TCTCTAATTTCTTCTTCCGTGTCCCTGTATTTCATTTTTCTTGCCATCATTGTCAGGAACTCAGGGAAGT
CGATTGTGCCGTCACCGTCGGCATCTACTTCATTGATCATGTCCTGCAGCTCTGCTTCTGTGGGGTTCTG
CCCCAGAGACCGCATCACCGTCCCCAGCTCCTTGGTTGTTATTGTCCCATCCCCGTCCTTGTCAAATAGG
GAGAAAGCCTCTTTAAATTCTGCGATCTGCTCTTCAGTCAGTTGGTCCGGCAGGTTGTACTCCAGCTTGT
GCCCCAGGATGTTGCCGTCCTCCTTGAAGTCGATGCCCTTCAGCTCGATGCGGTTCACCAGGGTGTCGCC
CTCGAACTTCACCTCGGCGCGGGTCTTGTAGTTGCCGTCGTCCTTGAAGAAGATGGTGCGCTCCTGGATG
TAGCCTTCGGGCATGGCGGACTTGAAGAAGTCGTGCTGCTTCATGTGGTCGGGGTAGCGGCTGAAGCACT
GCACGCCGTAGGTCAGGGTGGTCACGAGGGTGGGCCAGGGCACGGGCAGCTTGCCGGTGGTGCAGATGAA
CTTCAGGGTCAGCTTGCCGTAGGTGGCATCGCCCTCACCCTCGCCGGACACGCTGAACTTGTGGCCGTTT
ACGTCGCCGTCCAGCTCGACCAGGATGGGCACCACCCCGGTGAACAGCTCCTCGCCCTTGCTCACCATGC
TCCCTCCGGTACCGCCCTTGTACAGCTCGTCCATGCCGAGAGTGATCCCGGCGGCGGTCACGAACTCCAG
CAGGACCATGTGATCGCGCTTCTCGTTGGGGTCTTTCGAAAGTTTGGACTGCACGCTCAGGTAGTGGTTG
TCGGGCAGCAGCACGGGGCCGTCGCCGATGGGGGTGTTCTGCTGGTAGTGGTAGGCGAGCTGCACGCCGC
CGTCCTCGATGTTGTGGCGGATGTGGAAGTTCGCCTTGATGCCGTTCTTCTGCTTGTCGGCCTTGATATA
GACGTTCTCGAGTGAGCTCAGCCGACCTATAGCTCTGACTGCGTGACCTGTCTTATTCCACTTACGACGT
GATGAGTCGACCATGGTGGCGAGATCCTTATCGTCATCGTCGTACAGATCCCGACCCATTTGCTGTCCAC
CAGTCATGCTAGCCATACCATGATGATGATGATGATGAGAACCAATCTTTTGGTCCTCATCATTCTTTTC
AACCTGTTTGGTTCTTCTCATACAGCACAGCATGGTGGCGACTAGTATAACTTCGTATAGGATACTTTAT
ACGAAGTTATCATTGGGATTCTTCCTATTTTGATCCAAGCATCACCATCGACCCTCTAGTCCAGATCTCA
CCATCGACCCATAACTTCGTATAGCATACATTATACGAAGTTATGTCCCTCGAAGAGGTTCGAAACACTG
AAAAGGGCGAATTCTGCAGATGATCCACTCGAGAAGCTTATCGATAATCAACCTCTGGATTACAAAATTT
GTGAAAGATTGACTGGTATTCTTAACTATGTTGCTCCTTTTACGCTATGTGGATACGCTGCTTTAATGCC
TTTGTATCATGCTATTGCTTCCCGTATGGCTTTCATTTTCTCCTCCTTGTATAAATCCTGGTTGCTGTCT
CTTTATGAGGAGTTGTGGCCCGTTGTCAGGCAACGTGGCGTGGTGTGCACTGTGTTTGCTGACGCAACCC
CCACTGGTTGGGGCATTGCCACCACCTGTCAGCTCCTTTCCGGGACTTTCGCTTTCCCCCTCCCTATTGC
CACGGCGGAACTCATCGCCGCCTGCCTTGCCCGCTGCTGGACAGGGGCTCGGCTGTTGGGCACTGACAAT
TCCGTGGTGTTGTCGGGGAAATCATCGTCCTTTCCTTGGCTGCTCGCCTGTGTTGCCACCTGGATTCTGC
GCGGGACGTCCTTCTGCTACGTCCCTTCGGCCCTCAATCCAGCGGACCTTCCTTCCCGCGGCCTGCTGCC
GGCTCTGCGGCCTCTTCCGCGTCTTCGCCTTCGCCCTCAGACGAGTCGGATCTCCCTTTGGGCCGCCTCC
CCGCATCGATACCGTCGACCCGGGCGGCCGCTCGAGCATGCATCTAGAGTCGACCCGGGCGGCCGCTTCG
AGCAGACATGATAAGATACATTGATGAGTTTGGACAAACCACAACTAGAATGCAGTGAAAAAAATGCTTT
ATTTGTGAAATTTGTGATGCTATTGCTTTATTTGTAACCATTATAAGCTGCAATAAACAAGTTAACAACA
ACAATTGCATTCATTTTATGTTTCAGGTTCAGGGGGAGATGTGGGAGGTTTTTTAAAGCAAGTAAAACCT
CTACAAATGTGGTAAAATCGATAAGGATCTTCCTAGAGCATGGCTACGTAGATAAGTAGCATGGCGGGTT
AATCATTAACTACAAGGAACCCCTAGTGATGGAGTTGGCCACTCCCTCTCTGCGCGCTCGCTCGCTCACT
GAGGCCGGGCGACCAAAGGTCGCCCGACGCCCGGGCTTTGCCCGGGCGGCCTCAGTGAGCGAGCGAGCGC
GCAGCTGCATTAATGAATCGGCCAACGCGCGGGGAGAGGCGGTTTGCGTATTGGGCGCTCTTCCGCTTCC
TCGCTCACTGACTCGCTGCGCTCGGTCGTTCGGCTGCGGCGAGCGGTATCAGCTCACTCAAAGGCGGTAA
TACGGTTATCCACAGAATCAGGGGATAACGCAGGAAAGAACATGTGAGCAAAAGGCCAGCAAAAGGCCAG
GAACCGTAAAAAGGCCGCGTTGCTGGCGTTTTTCCATAGGCTCCGCCCCCCTGACGAGCATCACAAAAAT
CGACGCTCAAGTCAGAGGTGGCGAAACCCGACAGGACTATAAAGATACCAGGCGTTTCCCCCTGGAAGCT
CCCTCGTGCGCTCTCCTGTTCCGACCCTGCCGCTTACCGGATACCTGTCCGCCTTTCTCCCTTCGGGAAG
CGTGGCGCTTTCTCATAGCTCACGCTGTAGGTATCTCAGTTCGGTGTAGGTCGTTCGCTCCAAGCTGGGC
TGTGTGCACGAACCCCCCGTTCAGCCCGACCGCTGCGCCTTATCCGGTAACTATCGTCTTGAGTCCAACC
CGGTAAGACACGACTTATCGCCACTGGCAGCAGCCACTGGTAACAGGATTAGCAGAGCGAGGTATGTAGG
CGGTGCTACAGAGTTCTTGAAGTGGTGGCCTAACTACGGCTACACTAGAAGAACAGTATTTGGTATCTGC
GCTCTGCTGAAGCCAGTTACCTTCGGAAAAAGAGTTGGTAGCTCTTGATCCGGCAAACAAACCACCGCTG
GTAGCGGTGGTTTTTTTGTTTGCAAGCAGCAGATTACGCGCAGAAAAAAAGGATCTCAAGAAGATCCTTT
GATCTTTTCTACGGGGTCTGACGCTCAGTGGAACGAAAACTCACGTTAAGGGATTTTGGTCATGAGATTA
TCAAAAAGGATCTTCACCTAGATCCTTTTAAATTAAAAATGAAGTTTTAAATCAATCTAAAGTATATATG
AGTAAACTTGGTCTGACAGTTACCAATGCTTAATCAGTGAGGCACCTATCTCAGCGATCTGTCTATTTCG
TTCATCCATAGTTGCCTGACTCCCCGTCGTGTAGATAACTACGATACGGGAGGGCTTACCATCTGGCCCC
AGTGCTGCAATGATACCGCGAGACCCACGCTCACCGGCTCCAGATTTATCAGCAATAAACCAGCCAGCCG
GAAGGGCCGAGCGCAGAAGTGGTCCTGCAACTTTATCCGCCTCCATCCAGTCTATTAATTGTTGCCGGGA
AGCTAGAGTAAGTAGTTCGCCAGTTAATAGTTTGCGCAACGTTGTTGCCATTGCTACAGGCATCGTGGTG
TCACGCTCGTCGTTTGGTATGGCTTCATTCAGCTCCGGTTCCCAACGATCAAGGCGAGTTACATGATCCC
CCATGTTGTGCAAAAAAGCGGTTAGCTCCTTCGGTCCTCCGATCGTTGTCAGAAGTAAGTTGGCCGCAGT
GTTATCACTCATGGTTATGGCAGCACTGCATAATTCTCTTACTGTCATGCCATCCGTAAGATGCTTTTCT
GTGACTGGTGAGTACTCAACCAAGTCATTCTGAGAATAGTGTATGCGGCGACCGAGTTGCTCTTGCCCGG
CGTCAATACGGGATAATACCGCGCCACATAGCAGAACTTTAAAAGTGCTCATCATTGGAAAACGTTCTTC
GGGGCGAAAACTCTCAAGGATCTTACCGCTGTTGAGATCCAGTTCGATGTAACCCACTCGTGCACCCAAC
TGATCTTCAGCATCTTTTACTTTCACCAGCGTTTCTGGGTGAGCAAAAACAGGAAGGCAAAATGCCGCAA
AAAAGGGAATAAGGGCGACACGGAAATGTTGAATACTCATACTCTTCCTTTTTCAATATTATTGAAGCAT
TTATCAGGGTTATTGTCTCATGAGCGGATACATATTTGAATGTATTTAGAAAAATAAACAAATAGGGGTT
CCGCGCACATTTCCCCGAAAAGTGCCACCTAAATTGTAAGCGTTAATATTTTGTTAAAATTCGCGTTAAA
TTTTTGTTAAATCAGCTCATTTTTTAACCAATAGGCCGAAATCGGCAAAATCCCTTATAAATCAAAAGAA
TAGACCGAGATAGGGT
[37 nt withheld, positions 5827-5863]
AAAGAACGTGGACTCCAACGTCAAAGG
[49 nt withheld, positions 5891-5939]
T
[91 nt withheld, positions 5941-6031]
G
[124 nt withheld, positions 6033-6156]
CCCATTCGCCATTCAGGCTGCGCAACTGTTGGGAAGGGCGATCGGTGCGGGCCTCTTCGCTATTACGCCA
G
